>Addgene plasmid #79117 | pLp6.3-Reverse | addgene full sequence | sequence record 149810 | Addgene assembled sequence
AATGTAGTCTTATGCAATACTCTTGTAGTCTTGCAACATGGTAACGATGAGTTAGCAACATGCCTTACAA
GGAGAGAAAAAGCACCGTGCATGCCGATTGGTGGAAGTAAGGTGGTACGATCGTGCCTTATTAGGAAGGC
AACAGACGGGTCTGACATGGATTGGACGAACCACTGAATTGCCGCATTGCAGAGATATTGTATTTAAGTG
CCTAGCTCGATACATAAACGGGTCTCTCTGGTTAGACCAGATCTGAGCCTGGGAGCTCTCTGGCTAACTA
GGGAACCCACTGCTTAAGCCTCAATAAAGCTTGCCTTGAGTGCTTCAAGTAGTGTGTGCCCGTCTGTTGT
GTGACTCTGGTAACTAGAGATCCCTCAGACCCTTTTAGTCAGTGTGGAAAATCTCTAGCAGTGGCGCCCG
AACAGGGACTTGAAAGCGAAAGGGAAACCAGAGGAGCTCTCTCGACGCAGGACTCGGCTTGCTGAAGCGC
GCACGGCAAGAGGCGAGGGGCGGCGACTGGTGAGTACGCCAAAAATTTTGACTAGCGGAGGCTAGAAGGA
GAGAGATGGGTGCGAGAGCGTCAGTATTAAGCGGGGGAGAATTAGATCGCGATGGGAAAAAATTCGGTTA
AGGCCAGGGGGAAAGAAAAAATATAAATTAAAACATATAGTATGGGCAAGCAGGGAGCTAGAACGATTCG
CAGTTAATCCTGGCCTGTTAGAAACATCAGAAGGCTGTAGACAAATACTGGGACAGCTACAACCATCCCT
TCAGACAGGATCAGAAGAACTTAGATCATTATATAATACAGTAGCAACCCTCTATTGTGTGCATCAAAGG
ATAGAGATAAAAGACACCAAGGAAGCTTTAGACAAGATAGAGGAAGAGCAAAACAAAAGTAAGACCACCG
CACAGCAAGCGGCCGCTGATCTTCAGACCTGGAGGAGGAGATATGAGGGACAATTGGAGAAGTGAATTAT
ATAAATATAAAGTAGTAAAAATTGAACCATTAGGAGTAGCACCCACCAAGGCAAAGAGAAGAGTGGTGCA
GAGAGAAAAAAGAGCAGTGGGAATAGGAGCTTTGTTCCTTGGGTTCTTGGGAGCAGCAGGAAGCACTATG
GGCGCAGCGTCAATGACGCTGACGGTACAGGCCAGACAATTATTGTCTGGTATAGTGCAGCAGCAGAACA
ATTTGCTGAGGGCTATTGAGGCGCAACAGCATCTGTTGCAACTCACAGTCTGGGGCATCAAGCAGCTCCA
GGCAAGAATCCTGGCTGTGGAAAGATACCTAAAGGATCAACAGCTCCTGGGGATTTGGGGTTGCTCTGGA
AAACTCATTTGCACCACTGCTGTGCCTTGGAATGCTAGTTGGAGTAATAAATCTCTGGAACAGATTTGGA
ATCACACGACCTGGATGGAGTGGGACAGAGAAATTAACAATTACACAAGCTTAATACACTCCTTAATTGA
AGAATCGCAAAACCAGCAAGAAAAGAATGAACAAGAATTATTGGAATTAGATAAATGGGCAAGTTTGTGG
AATTGGTTTAACATAACAAATTGGCTGTGGTATATAAAATTATTCATAATGATAGTAGGAGGCTTGGTAG
GTTTAAGAATAGTTTTTGCTGTACTTTCTATAGTGAATAGAGTTAGGCAGGGATATTCACCATTATCGTT
TCAGACCCACCTCCCAACCCCGAGGGGACCCGACAGGCCCGAAGGAATAGAAGAAGAAGGTGGAGAGAGA
GACAGAGACAGATCCATTCGATTAGTGAACGGATCTCGACGGTATCGGTTAACTTTTAAAAGAAAAGGGG
GGATTGGGGGGTACAGTGCAGGGGAAAGAATAGTAGACATAATAGCAACAGACATACAAACTAAAGAATT
ACAAAAACAAATTACAAAAATTCAAAATTTTATCGATAAGCTTGGGAGTTCCGCGTTACATAACTTACGG
TAAATGGCCCGCCTGGCTGACCGCCCAACGACCCCCGCCCATTGACGTCAATAATGACGTATGTTCCCAT
AGTAACGCCAATAGGGACTTTCCATTGACGTCAATGGGTGGAGTATTTACGGTAAACTGCCCACTTGGCA
GTACATCAAGTGTATCATATGCCAAGTACGCCCCCTATTGACGTCAATGACGGTAAATGGCCCGCCTGGC
ATTATGCCCAGTACATGACCTTATGGGACTTTCCTACTTGGCAGTACATCTACGTATTAGTCATCGCTAT
TACCATGGTGATGCGGTTTTGGCAGTACATCAATGGGCGTGGATAGCGGTTTGACTCACGGGGATTTCCA
AGTCTCCACCCCATTGACGTCAATGGGAGTTTGTTTTGGCACCAAAATCAACGGGACTTTCCAAAATGTC
GTAACAACTCCGCCCCATTGACGCAAATGGGCGGTAGGCGTGTACGGTGGGAGGTCTATATAAGCAGAGC
TCGTTTAGTGAACCGTCAGATCGCCTGGAGACGCCATCCACGCTGTTTTGACCTCCATAGAAGACACCGA
CTCTAGAGGATCCACTAGTCCAGTGTGGTGGAATTGGCCCTTTCAGTCTTCAGTGAGGGCAGATTCAGTT
TTCCTAGTTAAATTCCTGAATTTCTTTTTGGCTTCTGCCCTTTCTTCAGCATCAAAGTACCAGACAGTCA
TAGCATATCTGGTTGCGTAAGAGGGCTGCACTTCGTGTGGGTTCCTACGATCTGACCAGAAGAACAGGAG
TCTGTCAAAAATGGGCTCCACATCTGCTATGAATGATTTCCCCTCTGGAAATATCCGCAGGATCCCACCA
TGTAGCTTGGCATCCCAATTCTTGTTCAGATAGTAGATGCAGGTGATGCAGCGACCATCACCGTTGGGGT
TGTCCACGTGGCGAACATAACCTGTTCCATTTCCCGGATAGCAAGCCACCATTGCCTTAGACCTCTCCTT
GACGTAGTATTTGCCCAGCCGGCTCCCGCAGTAGAGGACCAGCCTGTCGATGAGGGACAGGAGGAAGCTG
ATGGCCTCGCAGCCCTCCTCGTTGCCCCCGATCCACGTGATCTGGTCGCCCCGCAGGTGTCGCTTGGAGA
CGCCGGCGCGCGGCCCCGCCAGCTGGCCGTCCCGCAGGGCCCCGGTGCAGTGCAGCTGCTTGACGCGCTC
CAGGACGCAGTCGCCCACCACCTCGCCCAGGAAGTTGTCCAGGTAGCAGAAGCCCACCTCGTGCAGACAG
GGCACGATGTACTCCAGGGCAATTTTCTCCAGGTCCAGCCTCATGATGTGTCCCAGGGGCATAAGGGCCA
ATTCTGCAGATATCCAGCACAGTGGCGGCCGCTCGAGTCTAGAGGGCCCGCGGTTCGAAGGTAAGCCTAT
CCCTAACCCTCTCCTCGGTCTCGATTCTACGCGTACCGGTTAGTAATGATCGACAATCAACCTCTGGATT
ACAAAATTGGAAAGATTGACTGGTATTCTTAACTATGTTGCTCCTTTTACGCTATGTGGATACGCTGCTT
TAATGCCTTTGTATCATGCTATTGCTTCCCGTATGGCTTTCATTTTCTCCTCCTTGTATAAATCCTGGTT
GCTGTCTCTTTATGAGGAGTTGTGGCCCGTTGTCAGGCAACGTGGCGTGGTGTGCACTGTGTTTGCTGAC
GCAACCCCCACTGGTTGGGGCATTGCCACCACCTGTCAGCTCCTTTCCGGGACTTTCGCTTTCCCCCTCC
CTATTGCCACGGCGGAACTCATCGCCGCCTGCCTTGCCCGCTGCTGGACAGGGGCTCGGCTGTTGGGCAC
TGACAATTCCGTGGTGTTGTCGGGGAAGCTGACGTCCTTTCCATGGCTGCTCGCCTGTGTTGCCACCTGG
ATTCTGCGCGGGACGTCCTTCTGCTACGTCCCTTCGGCCCTCAATCCAGCGGACCTTCCTTCCCGCGGCC
TGCTGCCGGCTCTGCGGCCTCTTCCGCGTCTTCGCCTTCGCCCTCAGACGAGTCGGATCTCCCTTTGGGC
CGCCTCCCCGCCTGGCGATGGTACCGGTGTGGAAAGTCCCCAGGCTCCCCAGCAGGCAGAAGTATGCAAA
GCATGCATCTCAATTAGTCAGCAACCAGGTGTGGAAAGTCCCCAGGCTCCCCAGCAGGCAGAAGTATGCA
AAGCATGCATCTCAATTAGTCAGCAACCATAGTCCCGCCCCTAACTCCGCCCATCCCGCCCCTAACTCCG
CCCAGTTCCGCCCATTCTCCGCCCCATGGCTGACTAATTTTTTTTATTTATGCAGAGGCCGAGGCCGCCT
CTGCCTCTGAGCTATTCCAGAAGTAGTGAGGAGGCTTTTTTGGAGGCCTAGGCTTTTGCAAAAAGCTCCC
GGGAGCTTGTATATCCATTTTCGGATCTGATCAGCACGTGTTGACAATTAATCATCGGCATAGTATATCG
GCATAGTATAATACGACAAGGTGAGGAACTAAACCATGGCCAAGCCTTTGTCTCAAGAAGAATCCACCCT
CATTGAAAGAGCAACGGCTACAATCAACAGCATCCCCATCTCTGAAGACTACAGCGTCGCCAGCGCAGCT
CTCTCTAGCGACGGCCGCATCTTCACTGGTGTCAATGTATATCATTTTACTGGGGGACCTTGTGCAGAAC
TCGTGGTGCTGGGCACTGCTGCTGCTGCGGCAGCTGGCAACCTGACTTGTATCGTCGCGATCGGAAATGA
GAACAGGGGCATCTTGAGCCCCTGCGGACGGTGCCGACAGGTGCTTCTCGATCTGCATCCTGGGATCAAA
GCCATAGTGAAGGACAGTGATGGACAGCCGACGGCAGTTGGGATTCGTGAATTGCTGCCCTCTGGTTATG
TGTGGGAGGGCTAAGCACAATTCGAGCTCGGTACCTTTAAGACCAATGACTTACAAGGCAGCTGTAGATC
TTAGCCACTTTTTAAAAGAAAAGGGGGGACTGGAAGGGCTAATTCACTCCCAACGAAGACAAGATCTGCT
TTTTGCTTGTACTGGGTCTCTCTGGTTAGACCAGATCTGAGCCTGGGAGCTCTCTGGCTAACTAGGGAAC
CCACTGCTTAAGCCTCAATAAAGCTTGCCTTGAGTGCTTCAAGTAGTGTGTGCCCGTCTGTTGTGTGACT
CTGGTAACTAGAGATCCCTCAGACCCTTTTAGTCAGTGTGGAAAATCTCTAGCAGTAGTAGTTCATGTCA
TCTTATTATTCAGTATTTATAACTTGCAAAGAAATGAATATCAGAGAGTGAGAGGAACTTGTTTATTGCA
GCTTATAATGGTTACAAATAAAGCAATAGCATCACAAATTTCACAAATAAAGCATTTTTTTCACTGCATT
CTAGTTGTGGTTTGTCCAAACTCATCAATGTATCTTATCATGTCTGGCTCTAGCTATCCCGCCCCTAACT
CCGCCCATCCCGCCCCTAACTCCGCCCAGTTCCGCCCATTCTCCGCCCCATGGCTGACTAATTTTTTTTA
TTTATGCAGAGGCCGAGGCCGCCTCGGCCTCTGAGCTATTCCAGAAGTAGTGAGGAGGCTTTTTTGGAGG
CCTAGGGACGTACCCAATTCGCCCTATAGTGAGTCGTATTACGCGCGCTCACTGGCCGTCGTTTTACAAC
GTCGTGACTGGGAAAACCCTGGCGTTACCCAACTTAATCGCCTTGCAGCACATCCCCCTTTCGCCAGCTG
GCGTAATAGCGAAGAGGCCCGCACCGATCGCCCTTCCCAACAGTTGCGCAGCCTGAATGGCGAATGGG
[124 nt withheld, positions 5739-5862]
C
[91 nt withheld, positions 5864-5954]
A
[49 nt withheld, positions 5956-6004]
CCTTTGACGTTGGAGTCCACGTTCTTT
[37 nt withheld, positions 6032-6068]
ACCCTATCTCGGTCTATTCTTTTGATTTATAAGGGATTTTGCCGATTTCGGCCTATTGGTTAAAAAATGA
GCTGATTTAACAAAAATTTAACGCGAATTTTAACAAAATATTAACGCTTACAATTTAGGTGGCACTTTTC
GGGGAAATGTGCGCGGAACCCCTATTTGTTTATTTTTCTAAATACATTCAAATATGTATCCGCTCATGAG
ACAATAACCCTGATAAATGCTTCAATAATATTGAAAAAGGAAGAGTATGAGTATTCAACATTTCCGTGTC
GCCCTTATTCCCTTTTTTGCGGCATTTTGCCTTCCTGTTTTTGCTCACCCAGAAACGCTGGTGAAAGTAA
AAGATGCTGAAGATCAGTTGGGTGCACGAGTGGGTTACATCGAACTGGATCTCAACAGCGGTAAGATCCT
TGAGAGTTTTCGCCCCGAAGAACGTTTTCCAATGATGAGCACTTTTAAAGTTCTGCTATGTGGCGCGGTA
TTATCCCGTATTGACGCCGGGCAAGAGCAACTCGGTCGCCGCATACACTATTCTCAGAATGACTTGGTTG
AGTACTCACCAGTCACAGAAAAGCATCTTACGGATGGCATGACAGTAAGAGAATTATGCAGTGCTGCCAT
AACCATGAGTGATAACACTGCGGCCAACTTACTTCTGACAACGATCGGAGGACCGAAGGAGCTAACCGCT
TTTTTGCACAACATGGGGGATCATGTAACTCGCCTTGATCGTTGGGAACCGGAGCTGAATGAAGCCATAC
CAAACGACGAGCGTGACACCACGATGCCTGTAGCAATGGCAACAACGTTGCGCAAACTATTAACTGGCGA
ACTACTTACTCTAGCTTCCCGGCAACAATTAATAGACTGGATGGAGGCGGATAAAGTTGCAGGACCACTT
CTGCGCTCGGCCCTTCCGGCTGGCTGGTTTATTGCTGATAAATCTGGAGCCGGTGAGCGTGGGTCTCGCG
GTATCATTGCAGCACTGGGGCCAGATGGTAAGCCCTCCCGTATCGTAGTTATCTACACGACGGGGAGTCA
GGCAACTATGGATGAACGAAATAGACAGATCGCTGAGATAGGTGCCTCACTGATTAAGCATTGGTAACTG
TCAGACCAAGTTTACTCATATATACTTTAGATTGATTTAAAACTTCATTTTTAATTTAAAAGGATCTAGG
TGAAGATCCTTTTTGATAATCTCATGACCAAAATCCCTTAACGTGAGTTTTCGTTCCACTGAGCGTCAGA
CCCCGTAGAAAAGATCAAAGGATCTTCTTGAGATCCTTTTTTTCTGCGCGTAATCTGCTGCTTGCAAACA
AAAAAACCACCGCTACCAGCGGTGGTTTGTTTGCCGGATCAAGAGCTACCAACTCTTTTTCCGAAGGTAA
CTGGCTTCAGCAGAGCGCAGATACCAAATACTGTTCTTCTAGTGTAGCCGTAGTTAGGCCACCACTTCAA
GAACTCTGTAGCACCGCCTACATACCTCGCTCTGCTAATCCTGTTACCAGTGGCTGCTGCCAGTGGCGAT
AAGTCGTGTCTTACCGGGTTGGACTCAAGACGATAGTTACCGGATAAGGCGCAGCGGTCGGGCTGAACGG
GGGGTTCGTGCACACAGCCCAGCTTGGAGCGAACGACCTACACCGAACTGAGATACCTACAGCGTGAGCT
ATGAGAAAGCGCCACGCTTCCCGAAGGGAGAAAGGCGGACAGGTATCCGGTAAGCGGCAGGGTCGGAACA
GGAGAGCGCACGAGGGAGCTTCCAGGGGGAAACGCCTGGTATCTTTATAGTCCTGTCGGGTTTCGCCACC
TCTGACTTGAGCGTCGATTTTTGTGATGCTCGTCAGGGGGGCGGAGCCTATGGAAAAACGCCAGCAACGC
GGCCTTTTTACGGTTCCTGGCCTTTTGCTGGCCTTTTGCTCACATGTTCTTTCCTGCGTTATCCCCTGAT
TCTGTGGATAACCGTATTACCGCCTTTGAGTGAGCTGATACCGCTCGCCGCAGCCGAACGACCGAGCGCA
GCGAGTCAGTGAGCGAGGAAGCGGAAGAGCGCCCAATACGCAAACCGCCTCTCCCCGCGCGTTGGCCGAT
TCATTAATGCAGCTGGCACGACAGGTTTCCCGACTGGAAAGCGGGCAGTGAGCGCAACGCAATTAATGTG
AGTTAGCTCACTCATTAGGCACCCCAGGCTTTACACTTTATGCTTCCGGCTCGTATGTTGTGTGGAATTG
TGAGCGGATAACAATTTCACACAGGAAACAGCTATGACCATGATTACGCCAAGCGCGCAATTAACCCTCA
CTAAAGGGAACAAAAGCTGGAGCTGCAAGCTT
Features (pLannotate 1.2.2; 30 found; start..end, strand, type, name):
      3..229     +  promoter       RSV promoter: Rous sarcoma virus enhancer/promoter
    230..410     +  LTR            5' LTR (truncated): truncated 5' long terminal repeat (LTR) from HIV-1
    457..582     +  misc_feature   HIV-1 Ψ: packaging signal of human immunodeficiency virus type 1
    566..929     +  CDS            HIV-1 gag (fragment): gag protein from human immunodeficiency virus 1; gag
   1075..1308    +  misc_feature   RRE: The Rev response element (RRE) of HIV-1 allows for Rev-dependent mRNA export from the nucleus to the cytoplasm.
   1685..1785    +  CDS            Rev (fragment): human immunodeficiency virus 1 (HIV-1) Rev protein; rev; enhances nuclear export of unspliced and incompletely spliced viral mRNAs
   1804..1921    +  misc_feature   cPPT/CTS: central polypurine tract and central termination sequence of HIV-1
   1944..2247    +  enhancer       CMV enhancer: human cytomegalovirus immediate early enhancer
   2248..2451    +  promoter       CMV promoter: human cytomegalovirus (CMV) immediate early promoter
   2566..3282    -  CDS            EGLN3: EGLN3_HUMAN - Experimental evidence at protein level: Swiss-Prot protein existence level 1. Prolyl hydroxylase that mediates hydroxylation of proline residues in target proteins, such as PKM, TELO2, ATF4 and HIF1A (PubMed:19584355, PubMed:21620138, PubMed:21483450, PubMed:22797300, PubMed:20978507, PubMed:21575608). Target proteins are preferentially recognized via a LXXLAP motif. Cellular oxygen sensor that catalyzes, under normoxic conditions, the post-translational formation of 4- hydroxyproline in hypoxia-inducible factor (HIF) alpha proteins (PubMed:11595184, PubMed:12181324). Hydroxylate
   3350..3391    +  CDS            V5 tag: epitope tag from simian virus 5
   3415..4001    +  misc_feature   WPRE: woodchuck hepatitis virus posttranscriptional regulatory element
   4016..4332    +  promoter       SV40 promoter: SV40 enhancer and early promoter
   4380..4427    +  promoter       EM7 promoter: synthetic bacterial promoter&nbsp
   4446..4844    +  CDS            BSD: blasticidin S deaminase; Aspergillus terreus BSD; confers resistance to blasticidin
   4861..4929    +  CDS            nef (fragment): NEF_HV1Z2 - Experimental evidence at protein level: Swiss-Prot protein existence level 1. Extracellular Nef protein targets CD4(+) T-lymphocytes for apoptosis by interacting with CXCR4 surface receptors. From Human immunodeficiency virus type 1 group M subtype D (isolate Z2/CDC-Z34) (HIV-1).
   4931..5164    +  LTR            3' LTR (ΔU3): self-inactivating 3' long terminal repeat (LTR) from HIV-1
   5236..5357    +  polyA_signal   SV40 poly(A) signal: SV40 polyadenylation signal
   5397..5532    +  rep_origin     SV40 ori: SV40 origin of replication
   5553..5571    -  promoter       T7 promoter: promoter for bacteriophage T7 RNA polymerase
   5579..5734    +  CDS            lacZα (fragment): LacZα fragment of β-galactosidase; lacZ fragment
   5739..6167    +  rep_origin     f1 ori (sequence partly withheld): f1 bacteriophage origin of replication; arrow indicates direction of (+) strand synthesis
   6220..6324    +  promoter       AmpR promoter: bla
   6325..7185    +  CDS            AmpR: β-lactamase; bla; confers resistance to ampicillin, carbenicillin, and related antibiotics
   7356..7944    +  rep_origin     ori: high-copy-number ColE1/pMB1/pBR322/pUC origin of replication
   8127..8219    +  CDS            lacI (fragment): lac repressor; lacI; The lac repressor binds to the lac operator to inhibit transcription in E. coli. This inhibition can be relieved by adding lactose or isopropyl-β-D-thiogalactopyranoside (IPTG).
   8232..8253    +  protein_bind   CAP binding site: CAP binding activates transcription in the presence of cAMP. E. coli catabolite activator protein
   8268..8298    +  promoter       lac promoter: promoter for the E. coli lac operon
   8306..8322    +  protein_bind   lac operator: The lac repressor binds to the lac operator to inhibit transcription in E. coli. This inhibition can be relieved by adding lactose or isopropyl-β-D-thiogalactopyranoside (IPTG). lac repressor encoded by lacI
   8367..8385    +  promoter       T3 promoter: promoter for bacteriophage T3 RNA polymerase
