[The description below was written by a language model from this plasmid's Addgene catalogue record and pLannotate feature annotations shown in this document.]
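Description:
pLp6.3-Reverse is a lentiviral mammalian expression plasmid built on the Invitrogen pLenti6.3 backbone, made as a negative control for EglN3 (PHD3) expression studies. The roughly 720 bp human EGLN3 coding sequence was inserted by TOPO cloning downstream of the CMV enhancer/promoter, but in the antisense orientation. The feature table confirms this, placing the EGLN3 open reading frame on the minus strand while the CMV promoter and the backbone-encoded C-terminal V5 tag lie on the plus strand. Transcription from CMV should therefore yield the reverse-complement RNA rather than a message encoding the prolyl hydroxylase, so neither functional EGLN3 nor a V5-tagged EGLN3 fusion is expected. A WPRE follows the insert to enhance transcript stability and expression, as in the standard vector.

The transfer cassette has a typical third-generation, self-inactivating layout. An RSV promoter drives a truncated HIV-1 5' LTR, followed by the Ψ packaging signal with a gag fragment, the RRE for Rev-dependent nuclear export, the cPPT/CTS, and a ΔU3 3' LTR with an SV40 polyadenylation signal beyond it. Within the proviral region, an SV40 promoter and a bacterial EM7 promoter drive the blasticidin S deaminase gene, which allows blasticidin selection of transduced mammalian cells. The plasmid is propagated in E. coli through a high-copy pUC-type origin with ampicillin resistance, and it also carries f1 and SV40 origins plus residual lac, T7 and T3 elements. It is suited to producing lentivirus for control cell populations that have been transduced and selected in the same way as cells receiving a sense-orientation EglN3 vector.
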