Addgene plasmid #79117: pLp6.3-Reverse
Purpose: Lentiviral expression of EglN3-Reverse
Depositing lab: Susanne Schlisio. Depositing organization: Lunenfeld-Tanenbaum Research Institute -.
Backbone
  Vector backbone: pLenti6.3
  Backbone manufacturer: invitrogen
  Backbone size w/o insert (bp): 7692
  Vector type: Mammalian Expression, Lentiviral
  Selectable markers: Blasticidin
Growth in bacteria
  Bacterial resistance: Ampicillin, 100 μg/mL
  Growth temperature: 37°C
  Growth strain: NEB Stable
  Copy number: High Copy
Gene/Insert
  Gene/Insert name: control plasmid with reverse EglN3 insert
  Species: H. sapiens (human)
  Insert size (bp): 720
  Entrez Gene: EGLN3 (a.k.a. HIFP4H3, HIFPH3, PHD3)
  Promoter: CMV
  Tag / fusion protein: V5 (C terminal on backbone)
  Cloning method: TOPO Cloning
  Sequencing primers: 5′ CMV-F
Terms and licenses: Academic/Nonprofit Terms; Industry Terms: Not Available to Industry
How to cite: pLp6.3-Reverse was a gift from Susanne Schlisio (Addgene plasmid # 79117 ; http://n2t.net/addgene:79117 ; RRID:Addgene_79117)
