>Addgene plasmid #79117 | pLp6.3-Reverse | addgene partial sequence | sequence record 149807 | CMV-F 5'-CGCAAATGGGCGGTAGGCGTG-3'
AGCAGAGCTCGTTTAGTGAACCGTCAGATCGCCTGGAGACGCCATCCACGCTGTTTTGACCTCCATAGAA
GACACCGACTCTAGAGGATCCACTAGTCCAGTGTGGTGGAATTGGCCCTTTCAGTCTTCAGTGAGGGCAG
ATTCAGTTTTCCTAGTTAAATTCCTGAATTTCTTTTTGGCTTCTGCCCTTTCTTCAGCATCAAAGTACCA
GACAGTCATAGCATATCTGGTTGCGTAAGAGGGCTGCACTTCGTGTGGGTTCCTACGATCTGACCAGAAG
AACAGGAGTCTGTCAAAAATGGGCTCCACATCTGCTATGAATGATTTCCCCTCTGGAAATATCCGCAGGA
TCCCACCATGTAGCTTGGCATCCCAATTCTTGTTCAGATAGTAGATGCAGGTGATGCAGCGACCATCACC
GTTGGGGTTGTCCACGTGGCGAACATAACCTGTTCCATTTCCCGGATAGCAAGCCACCATTGCCTTAGAC
CTCTCCTTGACGTAGTATTTGCCCAGCCGGCTCCCGCAGTAGAGGACCAGCCTGTCGATGAGGGACAGGA
GGAAGCTGATGGCCTCGCAGCCCTCCTCGTTGCCCCCGATCCACGTGATCTGGTCGCCCCGCAGGTGTCG
CTTGGAGACGCCGGCGCGCGGCCCCGCCAGCTGGCCGTCCCGCAGGGCCCCGGTGCAGTGCAGCTGCTTG
ACGCGCTCCAGGACGCAGTCGCCCACCACCTCGCCCAGGAAGTTGTCCAGGTAGCAGAAGCC
