>Addgene plasmid #79117 | pLp6.3-Reverse | addgene partial sequence | sequence record 149809 | WPRE-R 5'-CATAGCGTAAAAGGAGCAACA-3'
ATTTTGTAATCCAGAGGTTGATTGTCGATCATTACTAACCGGTACGCGTAGAATCGAGACCGAGGAGAGG
GTTAGGGATAGGCTTACCTTCGAACCGCGGGCCCTCTAGACTCGAGCGGCCGCCACTGTGCTGGATATCT
GCAGAATTGGCCCTTATGCCCCTGGGACACATCATGAGGCTGGACCTGGAGAAAATTGCCCTGGAGTACA
TCGTGCCCTGTCTGCACGAGGTGGGCTTCTGCTACCTGGACAACTTCCTGGGCGAGGTGGTGGGCGACTG
CGTCCTGGAGCGCGTCAAGCAGCTGCACTGCACCGGGGCCCTGCGGGACGGCCAGCTGGCGGGGCCGCGC
GCCGGCGTCTCCAAGCGACACCTGCGGGGCGACCAGATCACGTGGATCGGGGGCAACGAGGAGGGCTGCG
AGGCCATCAGCTTCCTCCTGTCCCTCATCGACAGGCTGGTCCTCTACTGCGGGAGCCGGCTGGGCAAATA
CTACGTCAAGGAGAGGTCTAAGGCAATGGTGGCTTGCTATCCGGGAAATGGAACAGGTTATGTTCGCCAC
GTGGACAACCCCAACGGTGATGGTCGCTGCATCACCTGCATCTACTATCTGAACAAGAATTGGGATGCCA
AGCTACATGGTGGGATCCTGCGGATATTTCCAGAGGGGAAATCATTCATAGCAGATGTGGAGCCCATTTT
TGACAGACTCCTGTTCTTCTGGTCAGATCGTAGGAACCCACACGAAGTGC
